Addgene plasmid #228146: SP_A2
Purpose: Plasmid contains the secretion signal peptide sequence of the yeast (S. uvarum) SPR1 gene for use in Combinatorial Golden Gate Assembly (BsaI restriction sites).
Depositing lab: Joseph Brock. Depositing organization: Australian National University. Publication: High-throughput optimisation of protein secretion in yeast via an engineered biosensor. Cleaver A, Luo R, Smith OB, Murphy L, Schwessinger B, Brock J. Trends Biotechnol. 2025 Apr;43(4):838-867. doi: 10.1016/j.tibtech.2024.11.010. Epub 2024 Dec 13. PubMed 39674781.
Backbone
  Vector backbone: pYTK001
  Backbone manufacturer: John Dueber, Addgene plasmid #65108
  Vector type: Synthetic Biology
Growth in bacteria
  Bacterial resistance: Chloramphenicol, 25 μg/mL
  Growth temperature: 37°C
  Growth strain: DH5alpha
  Copy number: High Copy
Gene/Insert
  Gene/Insert name: sp_Q876J2_SPR1_SACU7:0-20 (alt name: Uniprot: Q876J2)
  Species: Saccharomyces uvarum
  Cloning method: Golden Gate
Terms and licenses: Academic/Nonprofit Terms; Industry Terms: Not Available to Industry
Depositor comments: Signal peptides direct recombinant protein secretion in yeast. Codon optimised for expression in S. cerevisiae. This part is designed for use with components from the MoClo Yeast Toolkit (Lee et al. 2015). This insert is a 3a* component, see Williams et al. 2024 for more detail.
How to cite: SP_A2 was a gift from Joseph Brock (Addgene plasmid # 228146 ; http://n2t.net/addgene:228146 ; RRID:Addgene_228146)
