[The description below was written by a language model from this plasmid's Addgene catalogue record and pLannotate feature annotations shown in this document.]
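Description:
SP_A2 is a small part-storage plasmid (about 1.7 kb) built on the pYTK001 entry vector of the MoClo Yeast Toolkit and intended for synthetic biology work in yeast. It is not an expression vector: the annotated features comprise only the stored part and the bacterial maintenance functions. Propagation in E. coli relies on a high-copy ColE1/pUC-type origin of replication. Selection is by chloramphenicol, conferred by the cat (chloramphenicol acetyltransferase) gene under its native promoter. A minimal lambda t0 terminator lies on the same strand downstream of cat, between the marker and the insert. No yeast origin, yeast marker, promoter or terminator for the part is annotated, which fits its role as a donor of a single module.

The payload is a short coding fragment for the secretion signal peptide of SPR1 from Saccharomyces uvarum, covering roughly the first 20 residues of the protein and codon optimised for S. cerevisiae. The automated annotation identifies it by similarity to the S. cerevisiae SPR1 homologue, a protein linked to ascospore wall formation, whereas the catalogue entry gives S. uvarum as the source. According to the record, the part is flanked by BsaI sites, although these are not listed in the feature table. It is classed as a "3a*" component, so BsaI digestion releases it for Golden Gate assembly, presumably at the N-terminal end of a coding sequence alongside other toolkit parts. It is meant for combinatorial assemblies in which different signal peptides are paired with a recombinant protein to test and optimise its secretion from yeast.
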