Features (pLannotate 1.2.2; 5 found; start..end, strand, type, name):
     11..76      +  CDS            SPR1 (fragment): SPR1_YEAST - Also known as SSG1. Experimental evidence at transcript level: Swiss-Prot protein existence level 2. Probably involved in the processes of spore formation and contributes to ascospore thermoresistance by participating in the morphogenesis of ascospore walls. The enzyme may do this by modifying glucan linkages in the developing ascospore wall, thus strengthening it or lending it plasticity. From Saccharomyces cerevisiae (strain ATCC 204508 / S288c) (Baker's yeast).
     90..124     -  terminator     lambda t0 terminator: minimal transcription terminator from phage lambda (Scholtissek and Grosse, 1987)
    198..854     -  CDS            cat: CAT_ECOLX - Experimental evidence at protein level: Swiss-Prot protein existence level 1. This enzyme is an effector of chloramphenicol resistance in bacteria. From Escherichia coli. This protein is used as a marker in many commonly used cloning vectors, such as pACYC184.
    855..952     -  promoter       cat promoter: promoter of the E. coli cat gene encoding chloramphenicol acetyltransferase
   1036..1624    +  rep_origin     ori: high-copy-number ColE1/pMB1/pBR322/pUC origin of replication
>Addgene plasmid #228146 | SP_A2 | addgene full sequence | sequence record 474228 | Addgene NGS Result
TCGGTCTCATATGGTGTCCTTCAGAGGACTGACGACCTTGACACTGCTTTTTACGAAACTGGTTAATTGC
GCCCCTTGAGACCAGACCAATAAAAAACGCCCGGCGGCAACCGAGCGTTCTGAACAAATCCAGATGGAGT
TCTGAGGTCATTACTGGATCTATCAACAGGAGTCCAAGCGAGCTCGATATCAAATTACGCCCCGCCCTGC
CACTCATCGCAGTACTGTTGTAATTCATTAAGCATTCTGCCGACATGGAAGCCATCACAAACGGCATGAT
GAACCTGAATCGCCAGCGGCATCAGCACCTTGTCGCCTTGCGTATAATATTTGCCCATGGTGAAAACGGG
GGCGAAGAAGTTGTCCATATTGGCCACGTTTAAATCAAAACTGGTGAAACTCACCCAGGGATTGGCTGAA
ACGAAAAACATATTCTCAATAAACCCTTTAGGGAAATAGGCCAGGTTTTCACCGTAACACGCCACATCTT
GCGAATATATGTGTAGAAACTGCCGGAAATCGTCGTGGTATTCACTCCAGAGCGATGAAAACGTTTCAGT
TTGCTCATGGAAAACGGTGTAACAAGGGTGAACACTATCCCATATCACCAGCTCACCGTCTTTCATTGCC
ATACGAAATTCCGGATGAGCATTCATCAGGCGGGCAAGAATGTGAATAAAGGCCGGATAAAACTTGTGCT
TATTTTTCTTTACGGTCTTTAAAAAGGCCGTAATATCCAGCTGAACGGTCTGGTTATAGGTACATTGAGC
AACTGACTGAAATGCCTCAAAATGTTCTTTACGATGCCATTGGGATATATCAACGGTGGTATATCCAGTG
ATTTTTTTCTCCATTTTAGCTTCCTTAGCTCCTGAAAATCTCGATAACTCAAAAAATACGCCCGGTAGTG
ATCTTATTTCATTATGGTGAAAGTTGGAACCTCTTACGTGCCCGATCAATCATGACCAAAATCCCTTAAC
GTGAGTTTTCGTTCCACTGAGCGTCAGACCCCGTAGAAAAGATCAAAGGATCTTCTTGAGATCCTTTTTT
TCTGCGCGTAATCTGCTGCTTGCAAACAAAAAAACCACCGCTACCAGCGGTGGTTTGTTTGCCGGATCAA
GAGCTACCAACTCTTTTTCCGAAGGTAACTGGCTTCAGCAGAGCGCAGATACCAAATACTGTTCTTCTAG
TGTAGCCGTAGTTAGGCCACCACTTCAAGAACTCTGTAGCACCGCCTACATACCTCGCTCTGCTAATCCT
GTTACCAGTGGCTGCTGCCAGTGGCGATAAGTCGTGTCTTACCGGGTTGGACTCAAGACGATAGTTACCG
GATAAGGCGCAGCGGTCGGGCTGAACGGGGGGTTCGTGCACACAGCCCAGCTTGGAGCGAACGACCTACA
CCGAACTGAGATACCTACAGCGTGAGCTATGAGAAAGCGCCACGCTTCCCGAAGGGAGAAAGGCGGACAG
GTATCCGGTAAGCGGCAGGGTCGGAACAGGAGAGCGCACGAGGGAGCTTCCAGGGGGAAACGCCTGGTAT
CTTTATAGTCCTGTCGGGTTTCGCCACCTCTGACTTGAGCGTCGATTTTTGTGATGCTCGTCAGGGGGGC
GGAGCCTATGGAAAAACGCCAGCAACGCGGCCTTTTTACGGTTCCTGGCCTTTTGCTGGCCTTTTGCTCA
CATGTTCTTTCCTGCGTTATCCCCTGATTCTGTGGATAACCGTAG
